>Addgene plasmid #192903 | pPB-cT3G-cERP2-ZBTB16 | addgene full sequence | sequence record 377027 | Addgene NGS Result
AAGCTTGCCTATATAAGCAGAGCTCGTTTAGTGAACCGTCAGATCGCCTGGAGACGCCATCCACGCTGTT
TTGACCTCCATAGAAGACACCGGGACCGATCCAGCCTACCACAAGTTTGTACAAAAAAGCAGGCTCCACC
ATGGATCTGACAAAAATGGGCATGATCCAGCTGCAGAACCCTAGCCACCCCACGGGGCTACTGTGCAAGG
CCAACCAGATGCGGCTGGCCGGGACTTTGTGCGATGTGGTCATCATGGTGGACAGCCAGGAGTTCCACGC
CCACCGGACGGTGCTGGCCTGCACCAGCAAGATGTTTGAGATCCTCTTCCACCGCAATAGTCAACACTAT
ACTTTGGACTTCCTCTCGCCAAAGACCTTCCAGCAGATTCTGGAGTATGCATATACAGCCACGCTGCAAG
CCAAGGCGGAGGACCTGGATGACCTGCTGTATGCGGCCGAGATCCTGGAGATCGAGTACCTGGAGGAACA
GTGCCTGAAGATGCTGGAGACCATCCAGGCCTCAGACGACAATGACACGGAGGCCACCATGGCCGATGGC
GGGGCCGAGGAAGAAGAGGACCGCAAGGCTCGGTACCTCAAGAACATCTTCATCTCGAAGCATTCCAGCG
AGGAGAGTGGGTATGCCAGTGTGGCTGGACAGAGCCTCCCTGGGCCCATGGTGGACCAGAGCCCTTCAGT
CTCCACTTCATTTGGTCTTTCAGCCATGAGTCCCACCAAGGCTGCAGTGGACAGTTTGATGACCATAGGA
CAGTCTCTCCTGCAGGGAACTCTTCAGCCACCTGCAGGGCCCGAGGAGCCAACTCTGGCTGGGGGTGGGC
GGCACCCTGGGGTGGCTGAGGTGAAGACGGAGATGATGCAGGTGGATGAGGTGCCCAGCCAGGACAGCCC
TGGGGCAGCCGAGTCCAGCATCTCAGGAGGGATGGGGGACAAGGTTGAGGAAAGAGGCAAAGAGGGGCCT
GGGACCCCGACTCGAAGCAGCGTCATCACCAGTGCTAGGGAGCTACACTATGGGCGAGAGGAGAGTGCCG
AGCAGGTGCCACCCCCAGCTGAGGCTGGCCAGGCCCCCACTGGCCGACCTGAGCACCCAGCACCCCCGCC
TGAGAAGCATCTGGGCATCTACTCCGTGTTGCCCAACCACAAGGCTGACGCTGTATTGAGCATGCCGTCT
TCCGTGACCTCTGGCCTCCACGTGCAGCCTGCCCTGGCTGTCTCCATGGACTTCAGCACCTATGGGGGGC
TGCTGCCCCAGGGCTTCATCCAGAGGGAGCTGTTCAGCAAGCTGGGGGAGCTGGCTGTGGGCATGAAGTC
AGAGAGCCGGACCATCGGAGAGCAGTGCAGCGTGTGTGGGGTCGAGCTTCCTGATAACGAGGCTGTGGAG
CAGCACAGGAAGCTGCACAGTGGGATGAAGACGTACGGGTGCGAGCTCTGCGGGAAGCGGTTCCTGGATA
GTTTGCGGCTGAGAATGCACTTACTGGCTCATTCAGCGGGTGCCAAAGCCTTTGTCTGTGATCAGTGCGG
TGCACAGTTTTCGAAGGAGGATGCCCTGGAGACACACAGGCAGACCCATACTGGCACTGACATGGCCGTC
TTCTGTCTGCTGTGTGGGAAGCGCTTCCAGGCGCAGAGCGCACTGCAGCAGCACATGGAGGTCCACGCGG
GCGTGCGCAGCTACATCTGCAGTGAGTGCAACCGCACCTTCCCCAGCCACACGGCTCTCAAACGCCACCT
GCGCTCACATACAGGCGACCACCCCTACGAGTGTGAGTTCTGTGGCAGCTGCTTCCGGGATGAGAGCACA
CTCAAGAGCCACAAACGCATCCACACGGGTGAGAAACCCTACGAGTGCAATGGCTGTGGCAAGAAGTTCA
GCCTCAAGCATCAGCTGGAGACGCACTATAGGGTGCACACAGGTGAGAAGCCCTTTGAGTGTAAGCTCTG
CCACCAGCGCTCCCGGGACTACTCGGCCATGATCAAGCACCTGAGAACGCACAACGGCGCCTCGCCCTAC
CAGTGCACCATCTGCACAGAGTACTGCCCCAGCCTCTCCTCCATGCAGAAGCACATGAAGGGCCACAAGC
CCGAGGAGATCCCGCCCGACTGGAGGATAGAGAAGACGTACCTCTACCTGTGCTATGTGTTGGACCCAGC
TTTCTTGTACAAAGTGGTATACCCATACGATGTTCCAGATTACGCTTAGTAATGAGAAATACTCAGAAGA
TGTCACTCACCATAGTCCGCAGTGAAAGATAAATGATCTTGCGCCACCATTGTCATTTGTTTTAGAGCTA
GAAATAGCAAGTAGGCCACTGAGCAAGAACTATGAATGAGATCTTTAGACATATTGCGGCCGCTTTCTCC
GCGATCCAGACATGATAAGATACATTGATGAGTTTGGACAAACCAAAACTAGAATGCAGTGAAAAAAATG
CCTTATTTGTGAAATTTGTGATGCTATTGCCTTATTTGTAACCATTATAAGCTGCAATAAACAAGTTATC
TATAACAAGAAAATATATATATAATAAGTTATCACGTAAGTAGAACATGAAATAACAATATAATTATCGT
ATGAGTTAAATCTTAAAAGTCACGTAAAAGATAATCATGCGTCATTTTGACTCACGCGGTCGTTATAGTT
CAAAATCAGTGACACTTACCGCATTGACAAGCACGCCTCACGGGAGCTCCAAGCGGCGACTGAGATGTCC
TAAATGCACAGCGACGGATTCGCGCTATTTAGAAAGAGAGAGCAATATTTCAAGAATGCATGCGTCAATT
TTACGCAGACTATCTTTCTAGGGTTAAGAATTCACTGGCCGTCGTTTTACAACGTCGTGACTGGGAAAAC
CCTGGCGTTACCCAACTTAATCGCCTTGCAGCACATCCCCCTTTCGCCAGCTGGCGTAATAGCGAAGAGG
CCCGCACCGATCGCCCTTCCCAACAGTTGCGCAGCCTGAATGGCGAATGGCGCCTGATGCGGTATTTTCT
CCTTACGCATCTGTGCGGTATTTCACACCGCATATGGTGCACTCTCAGTACAATCTGCTCTGATGCCGCA
TAGTTAAGCCAGCCCCGACACCCGCCAACACCCGCTGACGCGCCCTGACGGGCTTGTCTGCTCCCGGCAT
CCGCTTACAGACAAGCTGTGACCATGTCTCCGGGAGCTGCATGTGTCAGAGGTTTTCACCGTCATCACCG
AAACACGCGAGTTCGAAAGGGCCTCGTGATACGCCTATTTTTATAGGTTAATGTCATGATAATAATGGTT
TCTTAGACGTCAGGTGGCACTTTTCGGGGAAATGTGCGCGGAACCCCTATTTGTTTATTTTTCTAAATAC
ATTCAAATATGTATCCGCTCATGAGACAATAACCCTGATAAATGCTTCAATAATATTGAAAAAGGAAGAG
TATGAGTATTCAACATTTCCGTGTCGCCCTTATTCCCTTTTTTGCGGCATTTTGCCTTCCTGTTTTTGCT
CACCCAGAAACGCTGGTGAAAGTAAAAGATGCTGAAGATCAGTTGGGTGCACGAGTGGGTTACATCGAAC
TGGATCTCAACAGCGGTAAGATCCTTGAGAGTTTTCGCCCCGAAGAACGTTTTCCAATGATGAGCACTTT
TAAAGTTCTGCTATGTGGCGCGGTATTATCCCGTATTGACGCCGGGCAAGAGCAACTCGGTCGCCGCATA
CACTATTCTCAGAATGACTTGGTTGAGTACTCACCAGTCACAGAAAAGCATCTTACGGATGGCATGACAG
TAAGAGAATTATGCAGTGCTGCCATAACCATGAGTGATAACACTGCGGCCAACTTACTTCTGACAACGAT
CGGAGGACCGAAGGAGCTAACCGCTTTTTTGCACAACATGGGGGATCATGTAACTCGCCTTGATCGTTGG
GAACCGGAGCTGAATGAAGCCATACCAAACGACGAGCGTGACACCACGATGCCTGTAGCAATGGCAACAA
CGTTGCGCAAACTATTAACTGGCGAACTACTTACTCTAGCTTCCCGGCAACAATTAATAGACTGGATGGA
GGCGGATAAAGTTGCAGGACCACTTCTGCGCTCGGCCCTTCCGGCTGGCTGGTTTATTGCTGATAAATCT
GGAGCCGGTGAGCGTGGTTCACGCGGTATCATTGCAGCACTGGGGCCAGATGGTAAGCCCTCCCGTATCG
TAGTTATCTACACGACGGGGAGTCAGGCAACTATGGATGAACGAAATAGACAGATCGCTGAGATAGGTGC
CTCACTGATTAAGCATTGGTAACTGTCAGACCAAGTTTACTCATATATACTTTAGATTGATTTAAAACTT
CATTTTTAATTTAAAAGGATCTAGGTGAAGATCCTTTTTGATAATCTCATGACCAAAATCCCTTAACGTG
AGTTTTCGTTCCACTGAGCGTCAGACCCCGTAGAAAAGATCAAAGGATCTTCTTGAGATCCTTTTTTTCT
GCGCGTAATCTGCTGCTTGCAAACAAAAAAACCACCGCTACCAGCGGTGGTTTGTTTGCCGGATCAAGAG
CTACCAACTCTTTTTCCGAAGGTAACTGGCTTCAGCAGAGCGCAGATACCAAATACTGTTCTTCTAGTGT
AGCCGTAGTTAGGCCACCACTTCAAGAACTCTGTAGCACCGCCTACATACCTCGCTCTGCTAATCCTGTT
ACCAGTGGCTGCTGCCAGTGGCGATAAGTCGTGTCTTACCGGGTTGGACTCAAGACGATAGTTACCGGAT
AAGGCGCAGCGGTCGGGCTGAACGGGGGGTTCGTGCACACAGCCCAGCTTGGAGCGAACGACCTACACCG
AACTGAGATACCTACAGCGTGAGCTATGAGAAAGCGCCACGCTTCCCGAAGGGAGAAAGGCGGACAGGTA
TCCGGTAAGCGGCAGGGTCGGAACAGGAGAGCGCACGAGGGAGCTTCCAGGGGGAAACGCCTGGTATCTT
TATAGTCCTGTCGGGTTTCGCCACCTCTGACTTGAGCGTCGATTTTTGTGATGCTCGTCAGGGGGGCGGA
GCCTATGGAAAAACGCCAGCAACGCGGCCTTTTTACGGTTCCTGGCCTTTTGCTGGCCTTTTGCTCACAT
GTTCTTTCCTGCGTTATCCCCTGATTCTGTGGATAACCGTATTACCGCCTTTGAGTGAGCTGATACCGCT
CGCCGCAGCCGAACGACCGAGCGCAGCGAGTCAGTGAGCGAGGAAGCGGATGAGCGCCCAATACGCAAAC
CGCCTCTCACCGCGCGTTGGCCGATTCATTAATGCAGCTGGCACGACAGGTTTCCCGACTGGAAAGCGGG
CAGTGAGCGCAACGCAAACCGCCTCTCCCCGCGCGTTGGCCGATTCATTAATGCAGCTGGCACGACAGGT
TTCCCGACTGGAAAGCGGGCAGTGAGCGCAACGCAATTAATGTGAGTTAGCTCACTCATTAGGCACCCCA
GGCTTTACACTTTATGCTTCCGGCTCGTATGTTGTGTGGAATTGTGAGCGGATAACAATTTCACACAGGA
AACAGCTATGACCATGATTACGCCAAGGTCGACTTAACCCTAGAAAGATAATCATATTGTGACGTACGTT
AAAGATAATCATGCGTAAAATTGACGCATGTGTTTTATCGGTCTGTATATCGAGGTTTATTTATTAATTT
GAATAGATATTAAGTTTTATTATATTTACACTTACATACTAATAATAAATTCAACAAACAATTTATTTAT
GTTTATTTATTTATTAAAAAAAAACAAAAACTCAAAATTTCTTCTATAAAGTAACAAAACTTTTAGCAGT
GAAAAAAATGCTTTATTTGTGAAATTTGTGATGCTATTGCTTTATTTGTAACCATTATAAGCTGCAATAA
ACAAGTTAACAACAACAATTGCATTCATTTTATGTTTCAGGTTCAGGGGGAGGTGTGGGAGGTTTTTTAA
AGCAAGTAAAACCTCTACAAATGTGGTATGGCTGATTATGATCCTCTGGAGATTCATGCGCCAGGTTTTC
TGGTCATGCACCACGTTCGTGGGCCCTCAGGAACCTCCACGTCAGCGGTAACTGTGAAGCCCAGTCGCTC
GTAAAAAGGAAGATTCCGGGGAGCACTGGTTTCGAGGAACGCCGGCACGCCAGCCCGTTCCGCGGCCTCA
ACACCAGGAAGAACGACAGCGCTTCCCAAACCTTTACCTTGGTGATCTGGGCTGACACCGACAGTGGCAA
GAAACCACGCAGGCTCCTTTGGTCTATGAGGAGCCAGCAAGCCCTCCATTTGCTGTTGTGCCGCCAACCT
ACTCCCTGACAGCTCGGCCATCCGCGGACCTATTTCCGCGAACACTGCGCCGGCTTCGACGCTTTCCGGA
GTAGTCCAGACCGCAACTGCGGCACCATCGTCCGCAACCCAAACTTTACCAATGTCCAGACCCACGCGCG
TAAGAAACAGCTCTTGCAACTCAGTTACCCTCTCTATGTGTCTGTCCGGATCTACGGTATGGCGGGTCGC
TGGATAATCTGCAAATGCTGCGGCAAGTGTTCGGACAGCCCGTGGTACATCGTCACGGGTAGCGAGCCTA
ACAGTGGGCTTATATTCCGTCATGGGGCCGGGGTTCTCCTCCACGTCGCCGGCCTGCTTCAGCAGGCTGA
AGTTGGTGGCGCCGCTGCCCCCGGGGAGCATGTCAAGGTCAAAATCGTCAAGAGCGTCAGCAGGCAGCAT
ATCAAGGTCAAAGTCGTCAAGGGCATCGGCTGGGAGCATGTCTAAGTCAAAATCGTCAAGGGCGTCGGTC
GGCCCGCCGCTTTCGCACTTTAGCTGTTTCTCCAGGCCACATATGATTAGTTCCAGGCCGAAAAGGAAGG
CAGGTTCGGCTCCCTGCCGGTCGAACAGCTCAATTGCTTGTTTCAGAAGTGGGGGCATAGAATCGGTGGT
AGGTGTCTCTCTTTCCTCTTTTGCTACTTGATGCTCCTGTTCCTCCAATACGCAGCCCAGTGTAAAGTGG
CCCACGGCGGACAGAGCGTACAGTGCGTTCTCCAGGGAGAAGCCTTGCTGACACAGGAACGCGAGCTGAT
TTTCCAGGGTTTCGTACTGTTTCTCTGTTGGGCGGGTGCCGAGATGCACTTTAGCCCCGTCACGATGTGA
GAGGAGAGCACAGCGGTATGACTTGGCGTTGTTCCGCAGAAAGTCTTGCCATGACTCGCCTTCCAGGGGG
CAGGAGTGGGTATGATGCCTGTCCAGCATCTCGATTGGCAGGGCATCGAGCAGGGCCCGCTTGTTCTTCA
CGTGCCAGTACAGGGTAGGCTGCTCAACTCCCAGCTTTTGAGCGAGTTTCCTTGTCGTCAGGCCTTCGAT
ACCGACTCCATTGAGTAATTCCAGAGCAGAGTTTATGACTTTGCTCTTGTCCAGTCTAGACATCTTATCG
TCATCGTCTTTGTAATCCATGGTGGCGGATCCCGCGTCACGACACCTGTGTTCTGGCGGCAAACCCGTTG
CGAAAAAGAACGTTCACGGCGACTACTGCACTTATATACGGTTCTCCCCCACCCTCGGGAAAAAGGCGGA
GCCAGTACACGACATCACTTTCCCAGTTTACCCCGCGCCACCTTCTCTAGGCACCGGTTCAATTGCCGAC
CCCTCCCCCCAACTTCTCGGGCACTGTGGGCCATGTGCGCTCTGCCCCATGGTAATAGCCATGACTAATA
CGTAGATGTACTGCCAAGTAGGAAAGTGCCATAAGGTCATGTACTGGGCATAATGCCAGGCGGGCCATTT
ACCGTCATTGACGTCAATAGGGGGCGTACTTGGCATATGATACACTTGATGTACTGCCAAGTGGGCAGTT
TACCGTAAATACTCCACCCATTGACGTCAATGGAAAGTGCCTATTGGCGTTACTATGGGAACATACGTCA
TTATTGACGTCAATGGGCGGGGGTCGTTGGGCGGTCAGCCAGGCGGGCCATTTACCGTAAGTTATGTAAC
GCGGAACTCCATATATGGGCTATGAACTAATGACCCCGTAATTGATTACTATTAATAACTAGTCAATAAT
CAATGTCATAAGCTCTAATCGCATAATCGAGCTAAGAGCGATTAATATGCTTAGCTAGCTTAGCTAAGCT
AGATTTCTCTATTCTCCCACAATATATAGCAGCTATTAGCTTAGCAGTCCGAATACGATCGTCCACGATC
CATAAGCGTAACACATTTGAGTAGCGACTGACGGGCACCGGAGCCACTCGAGTGGAATTATCACCTCGAG
TTTACTCCCTATCAGTGATAGAGAACGTATGAAGAGTTTACTCCCTATCAGTGATAGAGAACGTATGCAG
ACTTTACTCCCTATCAGTGATAGAGAACGTATAAGGAGTTTACTCCCTATCAGTGATAGAGAACGTATGA
CCAGTTTACTCCCTATCAGTGATAGAGAACGTATCTACAGTTTACTCCCTATCAGTGATAGAGAACGTAT
ATCCAGTTTACTCCCTATCAGTGATAGAGAACGTAT
Features (pLannotate 1.2.2; 27 found; start..end, strand, type, name):
      7..53      +  promoter       TRE3GV promoter (fragment): 3rd-generation Tet-responsive promoter that can be activated by binding of Tet-On® 3G, optimized for retroviral and lentiviral vectors
    111..135     +  protein_bind   attB1: mutant version of attB; recombination site for the Gateway® BP reaction BP Clonase™
    141..2159    +  CDS            ZBTB16: ZBT16_HUMAN - Also known as PLZF, ZNF145. Experimental evidence at protein level: Swiss-Prot protein existence level 1. Acts as a transcriptional repressor (PubMed:10688654, PubMed:24359566). Transcriptional repression may be mediated through recruitment of histone deacetylases to target promoters (PubMed:10688654). May play a role in myeloid maturation and in the development and/or maintenance of other differentiated tissues. Probable substrate-recognition component of an E3 ubiquitin-protein ligase complex which mediates the ubiquitination and subsequent proteasomal degradation of target pro
   2164..2188    -  protein_bind   attB2: mutant version of attB; recombination site for the Gateway® BP reaction BP Clonase™
   2190..2218    +  CDS            3xHA (fragment): three tandem HA epitope tags
   2256..2278    +  promoter       SNR52 promoter (fragment): promoter for the S. cerevisiae small nucleolar RNA gene SNR52
   2299..2322    +  misc_RNA       gRNA scaffold (fragment): guide RNA scaffold for the Streptococcus pyogenes CRISPR/Cas9 system
   2383..2517    -  polyA_signal   SV40 poly(A) signal: SV40 polyadenylation signal
   2830..2987    +  CDS            lacZα (fragment): LacZα fragment of β-galactosidase; lacZ fragment
   2993..3092    -  misc_feature   bom (fragment): basis of mobility region from pBR322
   3196..3231    -  CDS            rop (fragment): Rop protein, which maintains plasmids at low copy number; rop
   3327..3431    +  promoter       AmpR promoter: bla
   3432..4292    +  CDS            AmpR: β-lactamase; bla; confers resistance to ampicillin, carbenicillin, and related antibiotics
   4463..5051    +  rep_origin     ori: high-copy-number ColE1/pMB1/pBR322/pUC origin of replication
   5234..5326    +  CDS            lacI (fragment): lac repressor; lacI; The lac repressor binds to the lac operator to inhibit transcription in E. coli. This inhibition can be relieved by adding lactose or isopropyl-β-D-thiogalactopyranoside (IPTG).
   5332..5415    +  CDS            lacI (fragment): lac repressor; lacI; The lac repressor binds to the lac operator to inhibit transcription in E. coli. This inhibition can be relieved by adding lactose or isopropyl-β-D-thiogalactopyranoside (IPTG).
   5428..5449    +  protein_bind   CAP binding site: CAP binding activates transcription in the presence of cAMP. E. coli catabolite activator protein
   5464..5494    +  promoter       lac promoter: promoter for the E. coli lac operon
   5502..5518    +  protein_bind   lac operator: The lac repressor binds to the lac operator to inhibit transcription in E. coli. This inhibition can be relieved by adding lactose or isopropyl-β-D-thiogalactopyranoside (IPTG). lac repressor encoded by lacI
   5806..5887    -  polyA_signal   SV40 poly(A) signal: SV40 polyadenylation signal
   5910..5993    -  CDS            large T antigen (fragment): large T antigen from SV40 (simian virus 40)
   6007..6603    -  CDS            pac: PUAC_STRAD - Protein predicted: Swiss-Prot protein existence level 4. Detoxification of puromycin. From Streptomyces alboniger.
   6676..6786    -  CDS            VP48: 3 tandem repeats of the minimal activation domain of herpes simplex virus VP16 (Cheng et al., 2013)
   6716..7413    -  CDS            rtTA3 (fragment): reverse tetracycline transactivator 3 activates expression from Tet-responsive promoters in the presence of doxycycline
   7466..7677    -  promoter       EF-1α core promoter: core promoter for human elongation factor EF-1α
   7678..8057    -  enhancer       CMV enhancer: human cytomegalovirus immediate early enhancer
   8258..8506    +  promoter       TRE3GV promoter (fragment): 3rd-generation Tet-responsive promoter that can be activated by binding of Tet-On® 3G, optimized for retroviral and lentiviral vectors
