[The description below was written by a language model from this plasmid's Addgene catalogue record and pLannotate feature annotations shown in this document.]
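Description:
pPB-cT3G-cERP2-ZBTB16 is a mammalian expression plasmid built as a piggyBac transposon vector for doxycycline-inducible expression of human ZBTB16 (also known as PLZF or ZNF145), a zinc-finger transcriptional repressor. It derives from the PB-cT3G-cERP2-MG backbone and is maintained in E. coli through a high-copy ColE1/pUC-type origin with ampicillin resistance (AmpR). The ZBTB16 coding sequence was introduced by Gateway cloning and sits between attB1 and attB2 sites, downstream of a third-generation Tet-responsive promoter (recorded as TET3G-miniCMV; annotated as TRE3GV fragments spanning the origin of the circular map). A C-terminal HA epitope follows attB2, and the transcript ends at an SV40 polyadenylation signal. The short matches to an SNR52 promoter and gRNA scaffold between the tag and the poly(A) signal are small fragments. They may correspond to the barcode region mentioned in the record, but the annotation does not establish this.

A second cassette, oriented opposite to the inducible unit, uses a CMV enhancer fused to the EF-1α core promoter to express a reverse tetracycline transactivator (rtTA, with VP16-derived activation repeats) followed by puromycin N-acetyltransferase and its own SV40 poly(A) signal. How the two coding regions are linked is not annotated. The single plasmid therefore supplies both the Dox-responsive activator and a puromycin marker for selecting stable integrants. The piggyBac terminal repeats are not identified in the feature table, although the catalogue describes the vector as a transposon, which would require a transposase supplied separately for genomic integration. The associated work used transcription factor overexpression to direct human iPSCs toward ovarian granulosa-like cells, with barcoded vectors of this type allowing individual factors to be tracked.
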