Addgene plasmid #192903: pPB-cT3G-cERP2-ZBTB16
Purpose: Barcoded piggybac transposon vector with Dox-inducible expression of ZBTB16
Depositing lab: George Church. Depositing organization: Harvard Medical School. Publication: Directed differentiation of human iPSCs to functional ovarian granulosa-like cells via transcription factor overexpression. Pierson Smela MD, Kramme CC, Fortuna PRJ, Adams JL, Su R, Dong E, Kobayashi M, Brixi G, Kavirayuni VS, Tysinger E, Kohman RE, Shioda T, Chatterjee P, Church GM. Elife. 2023 Feb 21;12:e83291. doi: 10.7554/eLife.83291. PubMed 36803359.
Backbone
  Vector backbone: PB-CT3G-CERP2-MG
  Backbone manufacturer: George Church (Addgene plasmid # 175503)
  Backbone size w/o insert (bp): 6509
  Vector type: Mammalian Expression
  Selectable markers: Puromycin
Growth in bacteria
  Bacterial resistance: Ampicillin, 100 μg/mL
  Growth temperature: 37°C
  Growth strain: DH5alpha
  Copy number: High Copy
Gene/Insert
  Gene/Insert name: ZBTB16
  Species: H. sapiens (human)
  Insert size (bp): 2030
  Entrez Gene: ZBTB16 (a.k.a. PLZF, ZNF145)
  Promoter: TET3G-miniCMV
  Tag / fusion protein: HA (C terminal on insert)
  Cloning method: Gateway Cloning
Terms and licenses: Academic/Nonprofit Terms; Industry Terms: Not Available to Industry
Depositor comments: Also expresses rTTA and puromycin acetyltransferase
How to cite: pPB-cT3G-cERP2-ZBTB16 was a gift from George Church (Addgene plasmid # 192903 ; http://n2t.net/addgene:192903 ; RRID:Addgene_192903)
